Addgene plasmid #105961: bactin:GFP-DCX
Purpose: transgenesis, ubiquitous expression
Depositing lab: Caren Norden. Depositing organization: Max Planck Institute of Molecular Cell Biology and Genetics. Publication: Independent modes of ganglion cell translocation ensure correct lamination of the zebrafish retina. Icha J, Kunath C, Rocha-Martins M, Norden C. J Cell Biol. 2016 Oct 24;215(2):259-275. 10.1083/jcb.201604095 PubMed 27810916.
Backbone
  Vector backbone: GWpTolDest(R4-R2)pA
  Vector type: Bacterial Expression
Growth in bacteria
  Bacterial resistance: Ampicillin, 100 μg/mL
  Growth temperature: 37°C
  Growth strain: DH5alpha
  Copy number: High Copy
Gene/Insert
  Gene/Insert name: DCX
  Species: H. sapiens (human)
  Entrez Gene: DCX (a.k.a. DBCN, DC, LISX, SCLH, XLIS)
  Tag / fusion protein: GFP (N terminal on insert)
  Cloning method: Gateway Cloning
Terms and licenses: Academic/Nonprofit Terms; Industry Terms: Not Available to Industry
How to cite: bactin:GFP-DCX was a gift from Caren Norden (Addgene plasmid # 105961 ; http://n2t.net/addgene:105961 ; RRID:Addgene_105961)
