[The description below was written by a language model from this plasmid's Addgene catalogue record and pLannotate feature annotations shown in this document.]
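Description:
bactin:GFP-DCX is a 13.3 kb transgenesis construct assembled by multisite Gateway cloning into the GWpTolDest(R4-R2)pA destination backbone. The backbone name suggests a Tol2 transposon-type vector, though no transposon arms are annotated in the feature table. The catalogue lists it as a bacterial expression vector, but that reflects only how it is propagated. The plasmid skeleton is pBluescript-like, with a high-copy ColE1/pUC origin, an f1 origin, an ampicillin resistance gene under its own promoter, and remnants of the lacZα/lac promoter region flanked by T7 and T3 promoters.

The payload lies between the Gateway recombination scars. Roughly 5.3 kb of unannotated sequence sits between attB4 and attB1. This is the position of the 5′ promoter element, and the plasmid name and stated purpose of ubiquitous expression imply a beta-actin promoter, although the record does not give its species or exact identity. Between attB1 and attB2 is an open reading frame encoding EGFP, followed by a short linker containing a thrombin cleavage site and then human doublecortin (DCX), so GFP is fused to the N terminus of DCX. An SV40 polyadenylation signal is annotated immediately after attB2, although on the opposite strand to the coding sequence. About 2.4 kb of further unannotated sequence follows before the backbone resumes.

DCX is a microtubule-associated protein, so the GFP fusion is likely to serve as a live fluorescent microtubule marker. The associated publication concerns ganglion cell translocation and lamination in the zebrafish retina, consistent with use for broad expression in zebrafish embryos to image the cytoskeleton during neuronal movement.
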