Features (pLannotate 1.2.2; 19 found; start..end, strand, type, name):
     34..462     -  rep_origin     f1 ori (sequence partly withheld): f1 bacteriophage origin of replication; arrow indicates direction of (+) strand synthesis
    467..622     -  CDS            lacZα (fragment): LacZα fragment of β-galactosidase; lacZ fragment
    630..648     +  promoter       T7 promoter: promoter for bacteriophage T7 RNA polymerase
   1324..1344    +  protein_bind   attB4: mutant version of attB; core recombination site for the Gateway® BP reaction BP Clonase™
   6652..6672    +  protein_bind   attB1: mutant version of attB; core recombination site for the Gateway® BP reaction BP Clonase™
   6678..7394    +  CDS            EGFP: EGFP is a basic (constitutively fluorescent) green fluorescent protein published in 1996, derived from Aequorea victoria. It is reported to be a rapidly-maturing weak dimer with moderate acid sensitivity.
   7449..7466    +  CDS            thrombin site: thrombin recognition and cleavage site
   7470..8564    +  CDS            DCX: DCX_HUMAN - Also known as DBCN, LISX. Experimental evidence at protein level: Swiss-Prot protein existence level 1. Microtubule-associated protein required for initial steps of neuronal dispersion and cortex lamination during cerebral cortex development. May act by competing with the putative neuronal protein kinase DCLK1 in binding to a target protein. May in that way participate in a signaling pathway that is crucial for neuronal interaction before and during migration, possibly as part of a calcium ion-dependent signal transduction pathway. May be part with PAFAH1B1/LIS-1 of overlapping, bu
   8569..8590    -  protein_bind   attB2 (fragment): mutant version of attB; recombination site for the Gateway® BP reaction BP Clonase™
   8598..8732    -  polyA_signal   SV40 poly(A) signal: SV40 polyadenylation signal
  11106..11146   -  misc_feature   MCS (fragment): pBluescript multiple cloning site
  11159..11177   -  promoter       T3 promoter: promoter for bacteriophage T3 RNA polymerase
  11220..11242   -  protein_bind   lac operator (fragment): The lac repressor binds to the lac operator to inhibit transcription in E. coli. This inhibition can be relieved by adding lactose or isopropyl-β-D-thiogalactopyranoside (IPTG). lac repressor encoded by lacI
  11246..11276   -  promoter       lac promoter: promoter for the E. coli lac operon
  11291..11312   -  protein_bind   CAP binding site: CAP binding activates transcription in the presence of cAMP. E. coli catabolite activator protein
  11325..11417   -  CDS            lacI (fragment): lac repressor; lacI; The lac repressor binds to the lac operator to inhibit transcription in E. coli. This inhibition can be relieved by adding lactose or isopropyl-β-D-thiogalactopyranoside (IPTG).
  11600..12188   -  rep_origin     ori: high-copy-number ColE1/pMB1/pBR322/pUC origin of replication
  12359..13219   -  CDS            AmpR: β-lactamase; bla; confers resistance to ampicillin, carbenicillin, and related antibiotics
  13220..13324   -  promoter       AmpR promoter: bla
>Addgene plasmid #105961 | bactin:GFP-DCX | addgene full sequence | sequence record 203764 | Addgene NGS Result
CCACCTAAATTGTAAGCGTTAATATTTTGTTAAAATTCGCGTTAAATTTTTGTTAAATCAGCTCATTTTT
TAACCAATAGGCCGAAATCGGCAAAATCCCTTATAAATCAAAAGAATAGACCGAGATAGGGT
[37 nt withheld, positions 133-169]
AAAGAACGTGGACTCCAACGTCAAAGG
[49 nt withheld, positions 197-245]
T
[91 nt withheld, positions 247-337]
G
[124 nt withheld, positions 339-462]
CCCATTCGCCATTCAGGCTGCGCAACTGTTGGGAAGGGCGATCGGTGCGGGCCTCTTCGCTATTACGCCA
GCTGGCGAAAGGGGGATGTGCTGCAAGGCGATTAAGTTGGGTAACGCCAGGGTTTTCCCAGTCACGACGT
TGTAAAACGACGGCCAGTGAGCGCGCGTAATACGACTCACTATAGGGCGAATTGGGTACAGGTCATTGCA
CAACACCAGAAATGCCCTCTGATCTGCAAAAGACGTGAATATCTGTTCAGACACCCATATCCACTCTGTT
CCACACAGGTCAGAGGTTTGTCCAGGAGTTCTTGACAGAGGTGTAAAAAGTACTCAAAAATTTTACTCAA
GTGAAAGTACAAGTACTTAGGGAAAATTTTACTCAATTAAAAGTAAAAGTATCTGGCTAGAATCTTACTT
GAGTAAAAGTAAAAAAGTACTCCATTAAAATTGTACTTGAGTATTAAGGAAGTAAAAGTAAAAGCAAGAA
AGAAAACTAGAGATTCTTGTTTAAGCTTTTAATCTCAAAAAACATTAAATGAAATGCATACAAGGTTTTA
TCCTGCTTTAGAACTGTTTGTATTTAATTATCAAACTATAAGACAGACAATCTAATGCCAGTACACGCTA
CTCAAAGTTGTAAAACCTCAGATTTAACTTCAGTAGAAGCTGATTCTCAAAATTGTTAGTGTCAAGCCTA
GCTCTTTTGGGGCTGAAAAGCAATCCTGCAGTGCTGAAAAGCCTCTCACAGGCAGCCGATGCGGGAAGAG
GTGTATTAGTCTTGATAGAGAGGCTGCAAATAGCAGGAAACGTGAGCAGAGACTCCCTGGTGTCTGAAAC
ACAGGCCAGATGGGCCGATATCAACTTTGTATAGAAAAGTTGAAAATTCCAGTTTGAAGAAACTTTTCAA
GACTCACCTTTTCACTGTTGGTCTTAATTTAGGTTGATTATTTTTGTCAATTTAATAATTACATTGTATT
GTTCATATTTTATTGTCTTATTGTGGTGTTTTTACAGCTTTTTTATTGTTCTGCTTTGTTACTGTTTGCC
TTGTATGCATTGTAGCGCTTTGGGTCTGAGAAAAGCGCACTATAAATAAACTGTATTATTATTATTAGGG
ATGGACATCACGGTGGCGCGATGGGTGGCACAATTACCTCACAGCAAGTAGGTTGCTGTTTAGAGCCCCG
GCTGGATCAGTTGGCAGTTCTGTGTGGAGTTTGCATGTTCTCCCTGTTCAAGTAGGTTTCCTCCCGGTGC
TCTGGTTTCCCCTCACAAGTCCAAAGACATGATGTATAGGTGAATGGGGTAAGCTAAATTGACCATAGTG
AGTGTGTGTGTGTGTGTGAATGAGAGTGTATAGGTGTTTCCCAGTGTTAGGTTGCAACTGGAAGGACATC
TGCTGTGTAAAACATATGCAGGATAAGTTGGCGGTTCATTCCCCTATGGTGACCCCTGGTTAATTAAAGG
ACTAAGTTGAAAATGAATGAATGAATGAATGATTAGAGATAAACCGATACCACTTTTTTACAAACCGATA
TGAGTACAAGTATAATAGTTTCTGTTACTCGACAATACTGAGTACCGATTCTGATACTTCTTGGATTTGG
TTTCAATGTAATTAATTTGAAAGAAGGTTTTATTTCTTGCCTGTCGCAAGGATGAACACAAAAATCTTTA
CCAGAAGGATATTTTAAGCTAAGAATATACGCACGTTGTTGACAACCCTGTATCGATTACCGATTAAACG
TGGACATTTAAAGGATAAGTTATGCTTGCGCCATCACAACTTTACACATTACATGATCAAAGATCATATT
GAATATTCGGTTTATTCGTCAGAAGCCTATAGATTTGTTAAAAGTGTATTTTATAAACGGATGGTTTATA
AAGACTAAGCTATTAATATATCAGACATTCATTAATACATCAAGACATCGATGTCAGGTAGGACAACAAA
TCACATCCATGTAATGAAATCTTGTTGAGTGGTATTGGTGCGTGGTTTCAGCATTTCATGTGCAATACGA
GTAAGAATATTTTAACCAAGTATCGACCCAAAACCTGATACTGGTATCGGTGCATCCCTTATTATTATTA
TTATCAAAAACACACTTGTTTTATTTATGTGGGTGCCAAACAACAAACTATGAAATGCAGCATGACACGC
CCAAAAAGTGTTCCTTTGAGAACAACTTCATAAATATGTTTCTTATCATTATGCATGAATGGTGTACTGG
GAGAGCTTTGGTATCAGAATTGAGATAAGAGACTTTGGCATTCTAAAGGACAATGACATTATCACACTGA
CAGTCAACAACACTTTATTGCTCTGGAAATCTTATGTCATGGGGCAAAGCTGAGGTTCATTAGGACAGTA
CCTTATTTAGAGATGAATGGGAAGGCTGTAGTGGGCTGCTATCAGGGAAGGGTGGTGGTCCTCGGGGGAA
CTATGGACTCACAAAAGCACATCTGCTGTAACAAGATCCCCTGTGCAATCTACAAAAGTTACAAAGAGAA
GCATGGTTGGTTAAAAAATAGAATTGACTGGATATGCTGAATGCATTGTTTGTTGTGTGTTACATCACAT
TAACCACAGATTGGTGCTAAATATTTGCTTATCTTATAAAAACCTGTGTGTTTATAAAGGGGGGTGTGGA
TGGATGCTTGGCATTCTTTGAAAAGATGTTGGGGGATGGAAGGAGGAGACCTTATTGATGAGTATCCAGT
TTGCAGATAACAAGTTTTTAGACATTCATACTATGATGCTGTTTATGTCTGTTTTTTCTCATTTTTTCTA
TACACAAACAGCTATAAAACATTCACTTTTATATCTGATGCTGTATATTAAATTTCGTTGTATTTATTCT
GTTTGCTCTGTTGGGTCATAGCTAGGGCCAGACAGAATCTGCTGACATTTTTTGCTTTTTCTGCAGAGAA
TTTTGTAAACAATCTGTGATTTATGCGAGATTTTTTCGGGAGTATCGTAACTAAAAACTTACTATATGAA
ATAAAAAAAAATAATACCTTTTTAACTTTTAATAAATATATACAATGCAAGTCCACCTAGATCCAATTAT
TTGGTCGACAAAGCAAGTCTCTCACATAATATATCTTCTAAAAGACAGAAAACATTACTTTCAGACCATA
TTGTAATCAAATGAACACTTTCATATTAGTCAATAATATTACGGAAATGTATTTAAAAACTGAATAAACA
TATATTTACACCTTTGTCTTTATTTCTAGAGTGCTTTTACAATGTAGATTGTGTCAAAGCAGCTTAACTT
AGAGGATTAGTATAGTAAATTGAAACTGTGTCAGTCCATTTTTTAAGAGTTTAAGTTCAGTTCAGTTTAG
TTCAGTGTGAGTTAATTTTTACTGCTGAGAGTCCAAACACTAAAGAGCAAATCCAAATACACAAGTCAAT
AAATAAACTCAATGATGGGCTAAAGATCTGGGGAAATCTGCAGATTTCTGTGCGCACAGATTCTGTGTGG
GCCTAGTCATTACCTATACTCAACGTTTACTCTGAGAAACTTCCATATTTTAGAGGTAAAATGCTCAGAA
TTGTAAAAAGTCTTGTCAAAATACTTGGAATTTGCCAAAAACAAAATAAAAGTCACATCACCTCATTGTC
CTTGGTATCAGCAAGCACTTTTAACACAATCAGCTGTTTTTGTTTATAACTCCCACTGAAGGCCATGTGC
ATTACTCCCAAGTTACACAGTAAAAAGTCACATGTAGTTTATCATGATCACTGCTGCTCAAGCACAGCTT
TATCTGTTATTCAGTGTGGCAATATCTGAAATGTGTGCAAAATATTATTTATTGTAGCTGATCACCAACA
CTTTCAGTGTTTTTTTTTTCTACTTTTAATGAGAATTATGTTCTTAGGATTTATCCTTATAAACCTCTTT
AAAAAGAAATGTTATGTCTGCATAGACACGACATGAAATTATGAACAGAAAATTTAACTATTTAAGATCA
AGACTTGACATATAACATTTCTAATGAACATTAAACCTGAGGTAGGCCCACTTGCAAAAATGTAACTGCT
ATCACTCACTTTATACATCATTGTGTAACTTGTACACACAAAAATAGTGAAGCAATGTGGCATGGAATGC
AGGTCCCATTCATTCAAAGTTATTAAAGCACTTTCTTAAAGTGCATTACTACTGAGCTAAGACCAGCTAG
TTGCTCATACAACATACTACAAGTAGTGTCATCCTAATTTGGATAAAAAAAATGTCCATTTTATACATGG
AAAAGTACTCATTAGATCCCCCATTGTTTGTATTACGGTATTTCGTGAACACAAGAGGTAAATGACCTAC
AGAGCTGCTGTTGTGTTAGATTGAAAACACAACACAGGATCATGGAGGCATCCATCATTATGACGCATTC
TGCCACTTGTAACTCTGCACAGACTTTTTGAAAAGTTTAATTGAGTCTTGGCGTTGTCGCAGAAAAATAC
GAAAAATTCTGTGTTAAAATTTGCAAATAAAAATTCCAGTTTTATAGGAAATCGCCATGGCCTTGTTCTT
TAACCAGTTAAGCTTCCCCTTCTTTCACTCTCAAGTTGCAAGAAGCAAGTGTAGCAATGTGCACGCGACA
GCCGGGTGTGTGACGCTGGACCAATCAGAGCACAGAGCTCCGAAAGTTTACCTTTTATGGCTAGAGCCGG
GTATGTGCCGTCATATAAAAGAGCGCGCCCAGCTTTTCAGCCTCACTTTGAGCTCCTCCACACGCAGCTA
GTGCGGAATATCATCTGCTTGTAACCCATTCTCTTAAGTCGACAACCCCCCAAACCCAAGGTGAGTTGGT
TTTACAGTTTTTAAGCGTTTAATTATAGTTTCTATCTATTAATGTTAAGTAAAATGTGTAAATGGATAAA
TATGATTTGATGAAGTCTTTAGACAGTTCATAACGGTCTCTTTGTAGTTATCTACTAGGTTTGATTTATA
AGTGGTGGTTCTTTTGATAATCTATGTTACATTTAATAAATATTGGCTGTATCTTAACTTTTTTGTAGCG
TTAGTGGATGTGGCAGGTGAGAATGTCGGTAATTTAACGTGACCAGTCGTAGGCACGACATTGAACATTG
AATAGGCCGGTGTGAAATGGGTGTTAAGTCTTAATATAAAGTTGTGTTCTGGCTAATCTCTCTTTAACAG
CCATAAATGTGATTTTTAACTACAGTTTTGAGGGTGCTGGTGAGCATGTTGCACACTTGATGGATAGCCG
GCATGGGAAGTTCTTTGTGCAGGCAGTGCTGCAGCAGGGTGTGACCTACTTTAGCTAGCCGGCTAACCAG
CTCTCATCTGATGTAACGTAAACCCCATCAATCTAACATCGGCTCATTCGTGCTTTATAAGATCGAAGAT
CTTGTTATTAGTAACGGGTATTGGCATTTAGTTTTAACTTGGTTAATTTTCTTTTTGTTATGTGTTCTAT
TTAAATGTAGCCTGCAGCCCCCTCTGTCTTTAATGAAGCTGAAGATTAACGTTAACGTTAGTGAAGTGTT
GTATCCGCTATGAAAGATTTGAATTTTAGAGGTGTGGTCCACTTTAATAACGGCTGCGGAGTTCTCTGGC
TGCACTTCAGCCGCTGTGACTGTCGAAGCAGAGCCCATCAGTTTTTCAGGATCTCGGTGATTTTTGAGGC
TAGACTATGAACTGAACCGACTGAGAGTGACCGTCCAGAAATGCTTTAGTGTGAAGTCTCCGCTCACGAG
GAGTCCGTGGACTGACTGCAGATCTGTGACGCAGTAACACCCGGCGGCAGACACCCGTTGAAATGCGGTT
GTGTAATTGATCGCAGGCGAGGGTGGAAGAGGATGTGAAACTTCATTTGTGTAAAATTTAGGGAGTGGTC
CTGGTGTGATGAATGTCGAAATCTGTTCCTTTTTACTGAGCCCTACGACTCTGGCTGAGTGCCACACCGC
CGGCAGCCGCAAAGCGGCTCAAACCATTGCCTTTTATGGTAATAATGAGAGAATGCAGAGGGACTTCCTT
TGTCTGGCATATCTGAGGCGCGCGCTGTCACTAGCGCCCACCAGCGGTCAGACTGTAGAATGCAGAGCAA
AACAGGAAGTTGACTCCAGATGGTCACATGCTTGCTGAAACGCCTCTCCCTGGCAGCAGTGCAATTCTAA
CAGTTTCCCTTTCTTTTACAGTTCAGCCTCAAGTTTGTACAAAAAAGCAGGCTGGATGGTGAGCAAGGGC
GAGGAGCTGTTCACCGGGGTGGTGCCCATCCTGGTCGAGCTGGACGGCGACGTAAACGGCCACAAGTTCA
GCGTGTCCGGCGAGGGCGAGGGCGATGCCACCTACGGCAAGCTGACCCTGAAGTTCATCTGCACCACCGG
CAAGCTGCCCGTGCCCTGGCCCACCCTCGTGACCACCCTGACCTACGGCGTGCAGTGCTTCAGCCGCTAC
CCCGACCACATGAAGCAGCACGACTTCTTCAAGTCCGCCATGCCCGAAGGCTACGTCCAGGAGCGCACCA
TCTTCTTCAAGGACGACGGCAACTACAAGACCCGCGCCGAGGTGAAGTTCGAGGGCGACACCCTGGTGAA
CCGCATCGAGCTGAAGGGCATCGACTTCAAGGAGGACGGCAACATCCTGGGGCACAAGCTGGAGTACAAC
TACAACAGCCACAACGTCTATATCATGGCCGACAAGCAGAAGAACGGCATCAAGGTGAACTTCAAGATCC
GCCACAACATCGAGGACGGCAGCGTGCAGCTCGCCGACCACTACCAGCAGAACACCCCCATCGGCGACGG
CCCCGTGCTGCTGCCCGACAACCACTACCTGAGCACCCAGTCCGCCCTGAGCAAAGACCCCAACGAGAAG
CGCGATCACATGGTCCTGCTGGAGTTCGTGACCGCCGCCGGGATCACTCTCGGCATGGACGAGCTGTACA
AGTCCGGACTCAGATCCATGGGCAGCAGCCATCATCATCATCATCACAGCAGCGGCCTGGTGCCGCGCGG
CAGCCATATGGAACTTGATTTTGGACACTTTGACGAAAGAGATAAGACATCCAGGAACATGCGAGGCTCC
CGGATGAATGGGTTGCCTAGCCCCACTCACAGCGCCCACTGTAGCTTCTACCGAACCAGAACCTTGCAGG
CACTGAGTAATGAGAAGAAAGCCAAGAAGGTACGTTTCTACCGCAATGGGGACCGCTACTTCAAGGGGAT
TGTGTACGCTGTGTCCTCTGACCGTTTTCGCAGCTTTGACGCCTTGCTGGCTGACCTGACGCGATCTCTG
TCCGACAACATCAACCTGCCTCAGGGAGTGCGATACATTTACACCATTGATGGATCCAGGAAGATCGGAA
GCATGGATGAACTGGAGGAAGGGGAAAGCTATGTCTGTTCCTCAGACAACTTCTTTAAAAAGGTGGAGTA
CACCAAGAATGTCAATCCCAACTGGTCTGTCAACGTAAAAACATCTGCCAATATGAAAGCCCCCCAGTCT
TTGGCTAGCAGCAACAGTGCACAGGCCAGGGAGAACAAGGACTTTGTGCGCCCCAAGCTGGTTACCATCA
TCCGCAGTGGGGTGAAGCCTCGGAAGGCTGTGCGTGTGCTTCTGAACAAGAAGACAGCCCACTCTTTTGA
GCAAGTCCTCACTGATATCACAGAAGCCATCAAACTGGAGACCGGGGTTGTCAAAAAACTCTACACTCTG
GATGGAAAACAGGTAACTTGTCTCCATGATTTCTTTGGTGATGATGATGTGTTTATTGCCTGTGGTCCTG
AAAAATTTCGCTATGCTCAGGATGATTTTTCTCTGGATGAAAATGAATGCCGAGTCATGAAGGGAAACCC
ATCAGCCACAGCTGGCCCAAAGGCATCCCCAACACCTCAGAAGACTTCAGCCAAGAGCCCTGGTCCTATG
CGCCGAAGCAAGTCTCCAGCTGACTCAGGTAACGACCAAGACGCAAACGGAACCTCCAGCAGCCAGCTCT
CTACCCCCAAGTCTAAGCAGTCTCCCATCTCTACGCCCACCAGTCCTGGCAGCCTCCGGAAGCACAAGGA
CCTGTACCTGCCTCTGTCCTTGGATGACTCGGACTCGCTTGGTGATTCCATGTAAGACCCAGCTTTCTTG
TACAAAGTTGATGTAGATCCAGACATGATAAGATACATTGATGAGTTTGGACAAACCACAACTAGAATGC
AGTGAAAAAAATGCTTTATTTGTGAAATTTGTGATGCTATTGCTTTATTTGTAACCATTATAAGCTGCAA
TAAACAAGTTAACAACAACAATTGCATTCATTTTATGTTTCAGGTTCAGGGGGAGGTGTGGGAGGTTTTT
TAATTCGCGGCCGCGGCGCCAATGCATTGGGCCCTCGAGCATATGAGATCTGTCCCGATCTTTCTCTTCT
GTGCTGTCAATTTAGAGTAGTTTTTGAGGTAATTTGGGTGCATTCTCTGTAAAAACAACAAATAAATATT
TATATTGTATGCAATAAATGTAACAATTACACATACACTCTCTGATTACAGCATTAAAGGGTTAGTTCAC
CCAAAAATGAAAAGATGTCATTAATGACTCACCCTCATGTCGTTCCAAGCCCGTAACACCTCCGTTCATC
TTCGGAACACAGTTTAAGATATTTTAGATTTAGTCCGAGAGCTTTCTGTCCCTCCACTGAAAATGTATGT
ACGGTATACTGTCCATGTCCAGAAAGGTAATAAAAACATCAAAGTAGTCCATGTGACATCAGTGGGTTAG
GTAGAATTATTTGAAGCATCGAAAATACATTTTGGTCCAAAAATAACAAAACCTACGACTTTATTCAGCA
TTGTAGCGTCACTGCGAAGTCGTGAACGCGGATTGACAACAGACCCGGAAGAGAATACAATGCCGAATAA
AGTCGTAGGTTTTGTTATTTTTGGACCAAAATGTATTCGATGCTTCAAAAAATTCTAACTAACCCACTGA
TGTCACATGGACTACTTTGATGTTTTTATTACCTTTCTGGACATGGACAGTATACCGTACATACATTCTC
AATGGAGGCACAGAAAGCTCTCGGACTAAATCTAAAATATCTTAAACTGTGTTCTGAAGATGAACGGAGG
TCTTACGGGCTTGGAACGACATGAGGGCGAGTCATTAATGACATTATTTTCATTTTTGGGTGAACTAACC
CTTTAATAAAACTGACATTTGCAGCCAATTGCACACTTTATAATGTTAAATACTTGTTGATTTTAGAAAT
ACAGTAGCATTTAGTGACAATCAAACATTAATTTTATTTCTGATTATATTGACAAAAACACAGGACTGTA
AGGCTGACATGACAGGGTGAATTGATTTCATTACATTAGTTTTGATGGTAACACTTTTACAATAAGGTTC
GTTAGTTAACTACATTAGTTAACATGAACTAATAATGAACTGCACGTATACATGTTAATTTCAACATTTA
CTAATACTTTATATCTTGTTAACATTAGTTAATGCACTGTGAACTAACATGAACAAACAATGAACATCTG
TATTTCTATTAACTAACGTTAACAAAGATTAACAGATACAGTAACAAATGTATTGCTCATGGTTATTTAA
TGTTAGTTAATACATGAACTAATCAACCTCATTGTAAAGTGTTACCGTTTTGACAATACAACATGTTTGG
AAAAAAATTTCTCGCTTGGTTTTCTTGTGTTTTGCATGAATTCAAACACAATGAGAGCACGGAATGATAA
TGATTATTCAAAGCTGCAATAGGCGCCAAATTTCCCGTGGACCTAACGTTACCAATTACAAATGCATTTT
AGCATTTTATTACGTGAGCCTTATATTGTCAATCGCATGCATTAGTGAAAATAGGCCTACTACACATATA
AAAGGCGCGCCATCAACGTCAAAACATGCACACCCAAAAAAAAAAAAAAAAAAAAAAAAAAAAACTATCA
GTAAAACAAAATACTTAATGTACTTACCTCAATATGCTTCCTTAGGTTTGATGGCGAACTTTTGAAGGCC
GATATTTCTTTATTAAGCGGGAGACAGAGGACACATTTCATCTTGAATGAATCTTTATTTACACCACTTA
AAGAAAAGAATTCGCGAAGATACGGCCACGGGTGCTCTTGATCCTGTGGCTGATTTTGGACTGTGCTGCT
CGCAGCTGCTGATGAATCACATACTTCCTCCATTTTCTTCCACTGATTGACTGTTATAATTTCCCTAATT
TCCAGGTCAAGGTGCTGTGCATTGTGGTAATAGATGTGACATGACGTCACTTCCAAAGGACCAATGAACA
TGTCTGACCAATTTCATATAATGTGAAAACGATTTTCATAGGCAGAATAAATAACATTTAAATTAAACTG
GGCATCAGCGCAATTCAATTGGTTTGGTAATAGCAAGGGAAAATAGAATGAAGTGATCTCCAAAAAATAA
GTACTTTTTGACTGTAAATAAAATTGTAAGGAGTAAAAAGTACTTTTTTTTCTAAAAAAATGTAATTAAG
TAAAAGTAAAAGTATTGATTTTTAATTGTACTCAAGTAAAGTAAAAATCCCCAAAAATAATACTTAAGTA
CAGTAATCAAGTAAAATTACTCAAGTACTTTACACCTCTGGTTCTTGACCCCCTACCTTCAGCAAGCCCA
GCAGATCCACTAGTTCTAGAGCGGCCGCCACCGCGGTGGAGCTCCAGCTTTTGTTCCCTTTAGTGAGGGT
TAATTGCGCGCTTGGCGTAATCATGGTCATAGCTGTTTCCTGTGTGAAATTGTTATCCGCTCACAATTCC
ACACAACATACGAGCCGGAAGCATAAAGTGTAAAGCCTGGGGTGCCTAATGAGTGAGCTAACTCACATTA
ATTGCGTTGCGCTCACTGCCCGCTTTCCAGTCGGGAAACCTGTCGTGCCAGCTGCATTAATGAATCGGCC
AACGCGCGGGGAGAGGCGGTTTGCGTATTGGGCGCTCTTCCGCTTCCTCGCTCACTGACTCGCTGCGCTC
GGTCGTTCGGCTGCGGCGAGCGGTATCAGCTCACTCAAAGGCGGTAATACGGTTATCCACAGAATCAGGG
GATAACGCAGGAAAGAACATGTGAGCAAAAGGCCAGCAAAAGGCCAGGAACCGTAAAAAGGCCGCGTTGC
TGGCGTTTTTCCATAGGCTCCGCCCCCCTGACGAGCATCACAAAAATCGACGCTCAAGTCAGAGGTGGCG
AAACCCGACAGGACTATAAAGATACCAGGCGTTTCCCCCTGGAAGCTCCCTCGTGCGCTCTCCTGTTCCG
ACCCTGCCGCTTACCGGATACCTGTCCGCCTTTCTCCCTTCGGGAAGCGTGGCGCTTTCTCATAGCTCAC
GCTGTAGGTATCTCAGTTCGGTGTAGGTCGTTCGCTCCAAGCTGGGCTGTGTGCACGAACCCCCCGTTCA
GCCCGACCGCTGCGCCTTATCCGGTAACTATCGTCTTGAGTCCAACCCGGTAAGACACGACTTATCGCCA
CTGGCAGCAGCCACTGGTAACAGGATTAGCAGAGCGAGGTATGTAGGCGGTGCTACAGAGTTCTTGAAGT
GGTGGCCTAACTACGGCTACACTAGAAGAACAGTATTTGGTATCTGCGCTCTGCTGAAGCCAGTTACCTT
CGGAAAAAGAGTTGGTAGCTCTTGATCCGGCAAACAAACCACCGCTGGTAGCGGTGGTTTTTTTGTTTGC
AAGCAGCAGATTACGCGCAGAAAAAAAGGATCTCAAGAAGATCCTTTGATCTTTTCTACGGGGTCTGACG
CTCAGTGGAACGAAAACTCACGTTAAGGGATTTTGGTCATGAGATTATCAAAAAGGATCTTCACCTAGAT
CCTTTTAAATTAAAAATGAAGTTTTAAATCAATCTAAAGTATATATGAGTAAACTTGGTCTGACAGTTAC
CAATGCTTAATCAGTGAGGCACCTATCTCAGCGATCTGTCTATTTCGTTCATCCATAGTTGCCTGACTCC
CCGTCGTGTAGATAACTACGATACGGGAGGGCTTACCATCTGGCCCCAGTGCTGCAATGATACCGCGAGA
CCCACGCTCACCGGCTCCAGATTTATCAGCAATAAACCAGCCAGCCGGAAGGGCCGAGCGCAGAAGTGGT
CCTGCAACTTTATCCGCCTCCATCCAGTCTATTAATTGTTGCCGGGAAGCTAGAGTAAGTAGTTCGCCAG
TTAATAGTTTGCGCAACGTTGTTGCCATTGCTACAGGCATCGTGGTGTCACGCTCGTCGTTTGGTATGGC
TTCATTCAGCTCCGGTTCCCAACGATCAAGGCGAGTTACATGATCCCCCATGTTGTGCAAAAAAGCGGTT
AGCTCCTTCGGTCCTCCGATCGTTGTCAGAAGTAAGTTGGCCGCAGTGTTATCACTCATGGTTATGGCAG
CACTGCATAATTCTCTTACTGTCATGCCATCCGTAAGATGCTTTTCTGTGACTGGTGAGTACTCAACCAA
GTCATTCTGAGAATAGTGTATGCGGCGACCGAGTTGCTCTTGCCCGGCGTCAATACGGGATAATACCGCG
CCACATAGCAGAACTTTAAAAGTGCTCATCATTGGAAAACGTTCTTCGGGGCGAAAACTCTCAAGGATCT
TACCGCTGTTGAGATCCAGTTCGATGTAACCCACTCGTGCACCCAACTGATCTTCAGCATCTTTTACTTT
CACCAGCGTTTCTGGGTGAGCAAAAACAGGAAGGCAAAATGCCGCAAAAAAGGGAATAAGGGCGACACGG
AAATGTTGAATACTCATACTCTTCCTTTTTCAATATTATTGAAGCATTTATCAGGGTTATTGTCTCATGA
GCGGATACATATTTGAATGTATTTAGAAAAATAAACAAATAGGGGTTCCGCGCACATTTCCCCGAAAAGT
G
